Addgene plasmid #190438: pSEVA26x
Purpose: (Empty Backbone) Empty pSEVA26x vector.
Depositing lab: Manish Kushwaha. Depositing organization: INRAE Jouy-en-Josas. Publication: A synthetic communication system uncovers extracellular immunity that self-limits bacteriophage transmission. Pathania A, Hopper C, Pandi A, Függer M, Nowak T, Kushwaha M. bioRxiv (2022) 10.1101/2022.05.11.491355.
Backbone
  Vector backbone: pSEVA631
  Vector type: Synthetic Biology
Growth in bacteria
  Bacterial resistance: Kanamycin, 50 μg/mL
  Growth temperature: 37°C
  Growth strain: DH5alpha
  Copy number: Unknown
Terms and licenses: Academic/Nonprofit Terms; Industry Terms: Not Available to Industry
Depositor comments: Please visit https://www.biorxiv.org/content/10.1101/2022.05.11.491355v2 for bioRxiv preprint.
How to cite: pSEVA26x was a gift from Manish Kushwaha (Addgene plasmid # 190438 ; http://n2t.net/addgene:190438 ; RRID:Addgene_190438)
