[The description below was written by a language model from this plasmid's Addgene catalogue record and pLannotate feature annotations shown in this document.]
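Description:
pSEVA26x is a small (about 2.0 kb) empty backbone for bacterial synthetic biology, built in the modular Standard European Vector Architecture format and listed as derived from pSEVA631. It carries no insert, promoter, reporter or tag in the annotated sequence; the plasmid consists essentially of the maintenance and transfer modules that a cargo would be added to. Selection is by kanamycin, conferred by the aphA1 (nptI) aminoglycoside phosphotransferase gene, and the plasmid is propagated in standard E. coli cloning strains such as DH5alpha.

Replication is driven by a p15A origin, a medium-copy replicon that is compatible with ColE1-type plasmids and therefore allows pSEVA26x derivatives to be co-maintained with a second vector in the same cell; the catalogue entry itself lists copy number as unknown. An incP (RP4/RK2-type) oriT lies between the resistance gene and the origin, so the plasmid can be mobilised by conjugation when transfer functions are supplied in trans by a helper strain or plasmid. The annotation also picks up two short origin fragments, one matching RSF1030 and one matching the M13 phage origin spanning the sequence start; both are only partial matches, and the record does not say whether either is functional or intentional.

The associated work concerns a synthetic cell-to-cell communication system based on bacteriophage transmission, and this plasmid most plausibly serves there as an empty control or as the parent for cargo-bearing derivatives, although the record does not specify its exact role beyond "empty vector".
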