Features (pLannotate 1.2.2; 5 found; start..end, strand, type, name):
    106..918     +  CDS            aphA1: KKA1_ECOLX - Also known as nptI. Protein inferred from homology: Swiss-Prot protein existence level 3. Resistance to kanamycin and structurally-related aminoglycosides, including amikacin. From Escherichia coli.
   1088..1196    +  oriT           oriT: incP origin of transfer
   1243..1788    +  rep_origin     p15A ori: Plasmids containing the medium-copy-number p15A origin of replication can be propagated in E. coli cells that contain a second plasmid with the ColE1 origin.
   1876..1931    +  rep_origin     RSF ori (fragment): Plasmids containing the RSF 1030 origin of replication can be propagated in E. coli cells that contain additional plasmids with compatible origins.
   1955..5       -  rep_origin     M13 ori (fragment) (across the origin): M13 bacteriophage origin of replication; arrow indicates direction of (+) strand synthesis
>Addgene plasmid #190438 | pSEVA26x | addgene full sequence | sequence record 374520 | Addgene NGS Result
AAATTTGTGTCTCAAAATCTCTGATGTTACATTGCACAAGATAAAAATATATCATCATGAACAATAAAAC
TGTCTGCTTACATAAACAGTAATACAAGGGGTGTTATGAGCCATATTCAGCGTGAAACGAGCTGTAGCCG
TCCGCGTCTGAACAGCAACATGGATGCGGATCTGTATGGCTATAAATGGGCGCGTGATAACGTGGGTCAG
AGCGGCGCGACCATTTATCGTCTGTATGGCAAACCGGATGCGCCGGAACTGTTTCTGAAACATGGCAAAG
GCAGCGTGGCGAACGATGTGACCGATGAAATGGTGCGTCTGAACTGGCTGACCGAATTTATGCCGCTGCC
GACCATTAAACATTTTATTCGCACCCCGGATGATGCGTGGCTGCTGACCACCGCGATTCCGGGCAAAACC
GCGTTTCAGGTGCTGGAAGAATATCCGGATAGCGGCGAAAACATTGTGGATGCGCTGGCCGTGTTTCTGC
GTCGTCTGCATAGCATTCCGGTGTGCAACTGCCCGTTTAACAGCGATCGTGTGTTTCGTCTGGCCCAGGC
GCAGAGCCGTATGAACAACGGCCTGGTGGATGCGAGCGATTTTGATGATGAACGTAACGGCTGGCCGGTG
GAACAGGTGTGGAAAGAAATGCATAAACTGCTGCCGTTTAGCCCGGATAGCGTGGTGACCCACGGCGATT
TTAGCCTGGATAACCTGATTTTCGATGAAGGCAAACTGATTGGCTGCATTGATGTGGGCCGTGTGGGCAT
TGCGGATCGTTATCAGGATCTGGCCATTCTGTGGAACTGCCTGGGCGAATTTAGCCCGAGCCTGCAAAAA
CGTCTGTTTCAGAAATATGGCATTGATAATCCGGATATGAACAAACTGCAATTTCATCTGATGCTGGATG
AATTTTTCTAATAATTAATTGGACCGCGGTCCGCGCGTTGTCCTTTTCCGCTGCATAACCCTGCTTCGGG
GTCATTATAGCGATTTTTTCGGTATATCCATCCTTTTTCGCACGATATACAGGATTTTGCCAAAGGGTTC
GTGTAGACTTTCCTTGGTGTATCCAACGGCGTCAGCCGGGCAGGATAGGTGAAGTAGGCCCACCCGCGAG
CGGGTGTTCCTTCTTCACTGTCCCTTATTCGCACCTGGCGGTGCTCAACGGGAATCCTGCTCTGCGAGGC
TGGCCGTAGGCCGGCCCTAGAAATATTTTATCTGATTAATAAGATGATCTTCTTGAGATCGTTTTGGTCT
GCGCGTAATCTCTTGCTCTGAAAACGAAAAAACCGCCTTGCAGGGCGGTTTTTCGAAGGTTCTCTGAGCT
ACCAACTCTTTGAACCGAGGTAACTGGCTTGGAGGAGCGCAGTCACCAAAACTTGTCCTTTCAGTTTAGC
CTTAACCGGCGCATGACTTCAAGACTAACTCCTCTAAATCAATTACCAGTGGCTGCTGCCAGTGGTGCTT
TTGCATGTCTTTCCGGGTTGGACTCAAGACGATAGTTACCGGATAAGGCGCAGCGGTCGGACTGAACGGG
GGGTTCGTGCATACAGTCCAGCTTGGAGCGAACTGCCTACCCGGAACTGAGTGTCAGGCGTGGAATGAGA
CAAACGCGGCCATAACAGCGGAATGACACCGGTAAACCGAAAGGCAGGAACAGGAGAGCGCACGAGGGAG
CCGCCAGGGGGAAACGCCTGGTATCTTTATAGTCCTGTCGGGTTTCGCCACCACTGATTTGAGCGTCAGA
TTTCGTGATGCTTGTCAGGGGGGCGGAGCCTATGGAAAAACGGCTTTGCCGCGGCCCTCTCACTTCCCTG
TTAAGTATCTTCCTGGCATCTTCCAGGAAATCTCCGCCCCGTTCGTAAGCCATTTCCGCTCGCCGCAGTC
GAACGACCGAGCGTAGCGAGTCAGTGAGCGAGGAAGCGGAATATATCCGGCGCGAGATTGATTTACCCCG
GTTGATAATCAGAAAAGCCCCAAAAACAGGAAGATTGTATAAGCAAATATTT
